>Addgene plasmid #173413 | RVD-TG10 | addgene full sequence | sequence record 361193 | Addgene NGS Result
GGCGTAGAGAATCCACAGGACGGGTGTGGTCGCCATGATCGCGTAGTCGATAGTGGCTCCAAGTAGCGAA
GCGAGCAGGACTGGGCGGCGGCCAAAGCGGTCGGACAGTGCTCCGAGAACGGGTGCGCATAGAAATTGCA
TCAACGCATATAGCGCTAGCAGCACGCCATAGTGACTGGCGATGCTGTCGGAATGGACGATATCCCGCAA
GAGGCCCGGCAGTACCGGCATAACCAAGCCTATGCCTACAGCATCCAGGGTGACGGTGCCGAGGATGACG
ATGAGCGCATTGTTAGATTTCATACACGGTGCCTGACTGCGTTAGCAATTTAACTGTGATAAACTACCGC
ATTAAAGCTAATCGATGATAAGCTGTCAAACATGAGAATTAATTCATGTTCTTTCCTGCGTTATCCCCTG
ATTCTGTGGATAACGCAGGAAAGAACATGTGAGCAAAAGGCCAGCAAAAGGCCAGGAACCGTAAAAAGGC
CGCGTTGCTGGCGTTTTTCCATAGGCTCCGCCCCCCTGACGAGCATCACAAAAATCGACGCTCAAGTCAG
AGGTGGCGAAACCCGACAGGACTATAAAGATACCAGGCGTTTCCCCCTGGAAGCTCCCTCGTGCGCTCTC
CTGTTCCGACCCTGCCGCTTACCGGATACCTGTCCGCCTTTCTCCCTTCGGGAAGCGTGGCGCTTTCTCA
TAGCTCACGCTGTAGGTATCTCAGTTCGGTGTAGGTCGTTCGCTCCAAGCTGGGCTGTGTGCACGAACCC
CCCGTTCAGCCCGACCGCTGCGCCTTATCCGGTAACTATCGTCTTGAGTCCAACCCGGTAAGACACGACT
TATCGCCACTGGCAGCAGCCACTGGTAACAGGATTAGCAGAGCGAGGTATGTAGGCGGTGCTACAGAGTT
CTTGAAGTGGTGGCCTAACTACGGCTACACTAGAAGAACAGTATTTGGTATCTGCGCTCTGCTGAAGCCA
GTTACCTTCGGAAAAAGAGTTGGTAGCTCTTGATCCGGCAAACAAACCACCGCTGGTAGCGGTGGTTTTT
TTGTTTGCAAGCAGCAGATTACGCGCAGAAAAAAAGGATCTCAAGAAGATCCTTTGATCTTTTCTACGGG
GTCTGACGCTCAGTGGAACGACGCGTAACTCACGTTAAGGGATTTTGGTCATGGGTGGCTCGACCAGATA
TGGTCTCATGACGCAATCGCTACAACTTGCTCCGGAGTCAGACCGTGGGCTTGACAGAGAACTGGCAGTA
GGCGCTGTACGGTTTCAAGAGCCTGTTTGCCACCATTGTTACTAGCAATCGCTACAACTTGCTCGGGCGT
CAGGCCGTGGGCTTGACAGAGAACTGGTAGAAGGCGCTGAACAGTCTCAAGAGCCTGTTTGCCACCCCCA
TTAGAGCGAGACCAGCTTTGGTCTAGAGGAGGCATGATGATATATTTTTATCTTGTGCAATGTAACATCA
GAGATTTTGAGACACGGGCCAGAGCTGCCAGGAAACAGCTATGACCATGTAATACGACTCACTATAGGGG
ATATTTTATTTTCTCCCAATCAGGCTTGATCCCCAGTAAGTCAAAAAATAGCTCGACATACTGTTCTTCC
CCGATCAAGGGTTGGTTTGCGCATTCACAGTTCTCCGCAAGAATTGATTGGCTCCAATTCTTGGAGTGGT
GAATCCGTTAGCGAGGTGCCGCCGGCTTCCATTCAGGTCGAGGTGGCCCGGCTCCATGCACCGCGACGCA
ACGCGGGGAGGCAGACAAGGTATAGGGCGGCGCCTACAATCCATGCCAACCCGTTCCATGTGCTCGCCGA
GGCGGCATAAATCGCCGTGACGATCAGCGGTCCAATGATCGAAGTTAGGCTGGTAAGAGCCGCGAGCGAT
CCTTGAAGCTGTCCCTGATGGTCGTCATCTACCTGCCTGGACAGCATGGCCTGCAACGCGGGCATCCCGA
TGCCGCCGGAAGCGAGAAGAATCATAATGGGGAAGGCCATCCAGCCTCGCGTCGCGAACGCCAGCAAGAC
GTAGCCCAGCGCGTCGGCCGCCATGCCGGCGATAATGGCCTGCTTCTCGCCGAAACGTTTGGTGGCGGGA
CCAGTGACGAAGGCTTGAGCGAGGGCGTGCAAGATTCCGAATACCGCAAGCGACAGGCCGATCATCGTCG
CGCTCCAGCGAAAGCGGTCCTCGCCGAAAATGACCCAGAGCGCTGCCGGCACCTGTCCTACGAGTTGCAT
GATAAAGAAGACAGTCATAAGTGCGGCGACGATAGTCATGCCCCGCGCCCACCGGAAGGAGCTGACTGGG
TTGAAGGCTCTCAAGGGCATGGGTCGGCGCTCTCCCTTATGCGACTCCTGCATTAGGAAGCAGCCCAGTA
GTAGGTTGAGGCCGTTGAGCACCGCCGCCGCAAGGAATGGTGCATGTAAGGAGATGGCGCCCAACAGTCC
CCCGGCCACGGGGCCTGCCACCATACCCACGCCGAAACAAGCGCTCATGAGCCCGAAGTGGCGAGCCCGA
TCTTCCCCATCGGTGATGTCGGCGATATAGGCGCCAGCAACCGCACCTGTGGCGCCGGTGATGCCGGCCA
CGATGCGTCC
Features (pLannotate 1.2.2; 6 found; start..end, strand, type, name):
    351..379     -  promoter       tet promoter: E. coli promoter for tetracycline efflux protein gene
    395..434     +  rep_origin     RSF ori (fragment): Plasmids containing the RSF 1030 origin of replication can be propagated in E. coli cells that contain additional plasmids with compatible origins.
    506..1094    -  rep_origin     ori: high-copy-number ColE1/pMB1/pBR322/pUC origin of replication
   1520..1538    +  promoter       T7 promoter: promoter for bacteriophage T7 RNA polymerase
   1541..1615    -  CDS            KanR (fragment): aminoglycoside phosphotransferase; aphA-3; confers resistance to kanamycin
   1713..303     -  CDS            TcR (across the origin): tetracycline efflux protein; tet; confers resistance to tetracycline
