[The description below was written by a language model from this plasmid's Addgene catalogue record and pLannotate feature annotations shown in this document.]
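Description:
RVD-TG10 is a small (about 2.6 kb) bacterial module plasmid from a library used for one-step assembly of custom repeat-variable diresidue (RVD) arrays, the DNA-recognition repeats of TALE proteins. Its insert is a synthetic two-repeat unit carrying the NG and NN RVDs, which conventionally specify thymine and guanine respectively (hence "TG" in the name), and it is designated for position 10 of an array. According to the depositor, the dimer was placed into the TA cloning site of a tetracycline-resistant T vector. The record does not identify the flanking restriction sites or overhangs that set its place in the assembly order. By combining position-specific dimer modules like this one, users can build full TALE DNA-binding domains for fusion proteins such as DdCBEs, the TALE-guided cytosine base editors used for mitochondrial DNA. The associated work applied these to modelling mitochondrial disease in zebrafish.

The annotated features cover only the backbone. A high-copy ColE1/pUC-type origin supports propagation in E. coli, and a tetracycline efflux gene (TcR), which spans the sequence numbering origin and is driven by the tet promoter, provides selection. Tetracycline selection presumably lets module plasmids be distinguished from a differently marked destination vector during assembly, though the record does not say so. The automated annotation also picks up a T7 promoter and short fragments matching an RSF origin and a kanamycin resistance gene. These fragments are too small to be functional and are likely remnants of vector construction. The RVD dimer itself is not annotated in the feature table and presumably lies in the unannotated stretch of the plasmid. No promoter for expressing the insert is indicated, consistent with its role as a cloning intermediate rather than an expression construct.
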