Addgene plasmid #173413: RVD-TG10
Purpose: One-step assembly of custom RVD arrays to construct DdCBE, TALE, etc.
Depositing lab: Bin Shen. Depositing organization: Nanjing Medical University. Publication: Precision modeling of mitochondrial diseases in zebrafish via DdCBE-mediated mtDNA base editing. Guo J, Zhang X, Chen X, Sun H, Dai Y, Wang J, Qian X, Tan L, Lou X, Shen B. Cell Discov. 2021 Sep 3;7(1):78. doi: 10.1038/s41421-021-00307-9. PubMed 34480028.
Backbone
  Vector backbone: TetR T vector
  Vector type: Unspecified
Growth in bacteria
  Bacterial resistance: Tetracycline, 10 μg/mL
  Growth temperature: 37°C
  Growth strain: DH5alpha
  Copy number: High Copy
Gene/Insert
  Gene/Insert name: NG-NN dimer RVD at Position10
  Species: Synthetic
  Mutation: no
  Cloning method: Restriction Enzyme; 5′ cloning site Unknown (unknown if destroyed)
Terms and licenses: Academic/Nonprofit Terms; Industry Terms: Not Available to Industry
Depositor comments: RVD is inserted into TA site of TetR T vector
How to cite: RVD-TG10 was a gift from Bin Shen (Addgene plasmid # 173413 ; http://n2t.net/addgene:173413 ; RRID:Addgene_173413)
