>Addgene plasmid #173413 | RVD-TG10 | depositor partial sequence | sequence record 336368 | RVD flanked by two Bsa I sites
GGTCTCGCTCTAATGGGGGTGGCAAACAGGCTCTTGAGACTGTTCAGCGCCTTCTACCAGTTCTCTGTCA
AGCCCACGGCCTGACGCCCGAGCAAGTTGTAGCGATTGCTAGTAACAATGGTGGCAAACAGGCTCTTGAA
ACCGTACAGCGCCTACTGCCAGTTCTCTGTCAAGCCCACGGTCTGACTCCGGAGCAAGTTGTAGCGATTG
CGTCATGAGACC
